>Addgene plasmid #225297 | pXD80ENSF2-Elen0501-(+)-Eddh-Accs(ElA2) | addgene full sequence | sequence record 494279 | Addgene NGS Result
GGCGGGCTGGCCGGCCTTCTAAAACAATTCATCCAGTAAAATATAATATTTTATTTTCTCCCAATCAGGC
TTGATCCCCAGTAAGTCAAAAAATAGCTCGACATACTGTTCTTCCCCGATATCCTCCCTGATCGACCGGA
CGCAGAAGGCAATGTCATACCACTTGTCCGCCCTGCCGCTTCTCCCAAGATCAATAAAGCCACTTACTTT
GCCATCTTTCACAAAGATGTTGCTGTCTCCCAGGTCGCCGTGGGAAAAGACAAGTTCCTCTTCGGGCTTT
TCCGTCTTTAAAAAATCATACAGCTCGCGCGGATCTTTAAATGGAGTGTCTTCTTCCCAGTTTTCGCAAT
CCACATCGGCCAGATCGTTATTCAGTAAGTAATCCAATTCGGCTAAGCGGCTGTCTAAGCTATTCGTATA
GGGACAATCCGATATGTCGATGGAGTGAAAGAGCCTGATGCACTCCGCATACAGCTCGATAATCTTTTCA
GGGCTTTGTTCATCTTCATACTCTTCCGAGCAAAGGACGCCATCGGCCTCACTCATGAGCAGATTGCTCC
AGCCATCATGCCGTTCAAAGTGCAGGACCTTTGGAACAGGCAGCTTTCCTTCCAGCCATAGCATCATGTC
CTTTTCCCGTTCCACATCATAGGTGGTCCCTTTATACCGGCTGTCCGTCATTTTTAAATATAGGTTTTCA
TTTTCTCCCACCAGCTTATATACCTTAGCAGGAGACATTCCTTCCGTATCTTTTACGCAGCGGTATTTTT
CGATCAGTTTTTTCAATTCCGGTGATATTCTCATTTTAGCCATGATGTTTAACTTTGTTTTAGGGCGACT
GCCCTGCTGCGTAACATCGTTGCTGCTCCATAACATCAAACATCGACCCACGGCGTAACGCGCTTGCTGC
TTGGATGCCCGAGGCATAGACTGTACCCCAAAAAAACAGTCATAACAAGCCATGAAAACCGCCACTGCGC
CGTTACCACCGCTGCGTTCGGTCAAGGTTCTGGACCAGTTGCGTGAGCGCATACGCTACTTGCATTACAG
CTTACGAACCGAACAGGCTTATGTCCACTGGGTTCGTGCCTTCATCCGTTTCCACGGTGTGCGTCACCCG
GCAACCTTGGGCAGCAGCGAAGTCGAGGCATTTCTGTCCTGGCTGGCGAACGAGCGCAAGGTTTCGGTCT
CCACGCATTCGAAACCGGTATCCCGCCGCCGCCGCCGGATACCGGTTTCGAATTGAGATTGCCACCTGAC
GTCTAAGAAACCATTATTATCATGACATTAACCTATAAAAATAGGCGTATCACGAGGCCCTTTCGTCTTC
AAGGCGAAAAAACCCCGCCGAAGCGGGGTTTTTTGCGAAATATAATGACCCTCTTGATAACCCAAGAGGG
CATTTTTTAGGAACGGTTATTTGATTATTAATCCGGCGGCAACTGAAACGATTCGGATCCTGTATTACTA
TTCTGAATTCGCGGCCGCTTCTAGATCTATTCGCGTCCTTCGATCACGTCGAGGAACTCCTGCTTGCCGT
GGACGTCCATCTTTTGGTAGATGTGGCGCAGGTGGGTGGTCACCGTGCCGCGCGACAGGTAGAGGTCTTC
CTGGATGCGGGTGCTCGAGCGGCCCTTCGCGAACAGGATCATGATCTCGGTTTCCTTCGGCGACAGACCG
TATTCCCCGGCCACGTCTTTGCAGCGGTCTTGGAAACGCTGGCGCCTCGGCTCGGCGCCGCCCTTGTCCT
CATCGCCCTTCGCCAGCGCGATGAGGTCGTTCTCGTTGAACACGAACATGTACGAGATGAGGATGGCCAG
CGTGGCCAGCAGCGCGATCAGGCTGAGGCTCTGCGGCGAGAACGGCGCGAACGTGCACACGAACTGCCCC
AGCGAGGAACCGAGCAGCACGCCGAGCGTCACCATGCCCCAGCCGATGCCGAACACCATGACGCCCGACA
GCCGGTACGTGAACGAGATGTCGGCGAGCAGTATCCAGATGAGCACGTTGAACGTGCCGTAGCCGGCCAG
CGCGATGGTGCTCTCGATCTCGGAAAAGCCGGTGAACACGGGCAGCAGCATGAAGAACACGGCCATGACC
AGCATCACCGAGCGGTACACGGGACGTAGGCCCGTTTTGCTGGAGAGCAGCACGCAGCCGTAGACGATGG
CGATGGTGAGCAGGCTCGACCAAAGGAGCGGGAAGCGGTAGAAGTTCTCGACGCTGGCCTCGTTCGCGGT
GATGAACACCGCGCGCACCACGCCGTCGGCCATGCCGATGAGGCAGGCGCACACGCCGATCTTCCACGAG
AACTTCCCCAGGTGGATCTCGAACGGCTGCACGACCGGCTCGGCTTTCGACGACCACGTCCTCAGCTTCA
CGAACAGAATCCAACCTGACGCGGCGGGCAGCAGCGCGCAGACCACGCACGCTCCGACGGGCGGCAAGGT
CAGAACGGCGGGGAAGAGGGCCGCGGCGATCAGGAAGGCGAGCGGCGCTTCGAACGACGTGCGGCGGGGA
TCGACATTGCGGTACAGCTCGCCGTACCCCAGGTCGATGAGCCCCGATCCGGCGCCGGTCGATACCGAGC
CGAACGCGCACAGCGCCAGCGCCGGTGCGCTCGGCAGGGTGGCGCAGGCGAGGGCCAGCGTGCCGACGGT
GGTGAGGGCCGGGCCGAGGAAGCGGAACGCGCGATGGCCGATGAGCGCCGTGAAGCGCCGGTGGAAGATC
GCGCTTGCGAACAGGGTCGCGCACAGCACGAGCGTCGATCCCAAGTAAGCCGCGCCGGGCAGCGGCTCGC
CGTTCCACGTGATGGAGCTGGTGGCGGCGCCTAGGAACATGAGGTACACCCACGCGCGCGCCAGGGCGAA
GCCGAGCATGCGCAGGTTCAACAGGCTGCGCGGCGCCGTCTCGCGCAGGCGATCCCGGGCGGTGGTCAGC
GGTTTCGGCATGTGCGTCACGAGAATTCCCCCTCAAGATCTCGATCCCCTGAGCCTCATTATAGCGTGCG
CGATCCGTCCGGCTCACGTGGCCCGATAGGTTGATGCGTGACGTCATGCTTTGCTCATCAGGTGTTTCTC
CAAAATCATGGGAAATGCATGATGGGAAAGCCTCCGATTCGCCCGATTTTTTGCAGAAACGCATGATGCG
CGGACGTCCCCTGCCGCGCATGCTCGAACAAAGCGGCGGGCGTTCTCGACGAGCCGTCGCAAGGACGAGA
CGGAGAAGGAGGAGGAATGGGAAAGCTCAATCTGACGCGCCGTGCGTTCACGAAGCTCACGGCCGTGACG
GGTGCGGCGTTGGCCTGCGCGGCAGCGGTCGCCCCGAACGCGGCGCTGGCCGAAGATGCCGGAGCGGCCG
CGCGCGGCGACGACGTGAAACGCGTGCGCACGTGCTGCCGCGGCTGCGGAAAGATGGAGTGCGGCGTGTG
GGTGACCGTGCAAAACGGCCGCGCTATCAAGGTGGAGGGCGACCAGTCGTCATTCCAGTCGAGCGGCAAC
TGCTGCGGCAAGTCGCAGTCGTCCATCCAGGCGGCGTACCACCCCGACCGCATCTACCATCCCATGAAGC
GCACGAATCCCAAGGGCGAGGATCCCGGCTGGCAGCGCATCACGTGGGACGAGGCGATGGAGATCGTCGG
CACCAAGTTCAACGAGCTGATGGACCGCTACGGCGGACAGTGCATCTTCAACATGGCGGGCACGTCGCGC
CAGTGGGTGTACGGGCCCTACGCGTTCTACAAGTGGCTGTTCGACACGCCGAACGCGCACGTGGCGTCGG
AAATCTGCAAGGGGCCGCGCCGTTTGATGGGGTGGATCAGCTCGGTCGACGGCGCGCCGTGGATGGCGCT
GCGCGACGGGCCGCGCGTGTACGTGCAGTGGGGGACCGCGCCCGAAAACTCGAACTACGATGACAGCTGC
CGCAACCTCGTGGACAAGATGACCGAGGCCGACGTGCACATCTGCATCGATCCGCGCCTGTCCGGCTCGG
GCAAGGAGGCCGACTACTGGCTGAACCTGCGTCCCGGCTCCGACGGCGCGCTGGCGCTGTGCTGGCAGCA
CCTCGTCATCAAGAACGACCTGGTGGACTGGGAGTTCGTGAAGCGCTGGACGAACTCGTCGTTCCTCGTG
GTGGAGGACCGGGAGCCCACGGGCGGCCGCTACATCGACCTGTCCACGCCGCTCAACAACGCCGGCATCC
CCGCCGACGTCGTGGGCACGAAGCTCAAGACGCGCCTGCTGAAGGAAAGCGATGTGGTGGAGGGCGGCAG
CCCGCGCAAGTTCTACGCGTGGAACAAACTGGCCAACGACGGCGCCGGCGGCTTGGTGATGTGGGACGTC
GACACCACGCAATGGGAGGGCTGCAACCACGTGGCCCCCACGCGCGACCAGATGGAGGTCGTGTACAAGG
GCACGTCGCAGGAGGGCTATTTGCCGCCGCTGTCCTATCACGAGCTGGAGGAAGCCGGCATCGACCTGGA
TATGCGTGGGACGCATGAGGTGGAGCTGCTCGACGGTTCGAAGCACACGGCGAAGCCGGTGTGGGCGTAC
CTCGAGGAATCGGTGGCGGACTGCACGCCCGCGTGGTGCTCCGAGATCACGGGCCTCGATCCTGCGCTCA
TCGAAGAGGCGTGCCTCGTGTGGGCCACGCGTCCCGAGGGGCAGGATTACGGCAACGGCGGTATCCACCT
GAACCTCGCGCCCGACCAGATCGGCAACTGCACGCAGACGGTGCGCGCGGTGCTGCACCTCATCTACATG
ACCGGCAACTTCGACACGCCCGCCGGCAACCGCGGCCTCACGCGCTCGCCCATCGACGAGCAGGCCACGG
CCGCGCCCGGCTCGAACATGCCGCAGGAAGTGAAGGCCCAGCTGATCGCCTTGGGCGAGATCCCCGTGGA
AGGCGTCACGCCCGATCCCCTCAACGTGCCCGACCGCTACGACACGCTGTCGAACATGGTGGGCGCCGAC
GAGTTCCCCATCACGGCGTACTACAACGAGTGGGCCGACGCGACGCGCATCTGGGACGCCTGCCTCACCG
GCGAGCCGTACCCCGTGCGCGGCGGCATCAACGAGTCCGGCTCGTTCATGAACATGTCGAACGCGAACCT
GGCCTGGGAGGCGTTGCAGTCGCTCGATTTCTGGGTGGACATCAACATGTTCCACCATCCCGGCACCGAG
ATGGCCGACATCCTGCTGCCGTGCCAGCATTGGCTGGAGATCAACAACATCCGCGTGTCGCAGGGCGCGT
CCGGCGGTATCGGCGCCACCATCCGCGCGGTCGAGCCGCCCAGCGACACGAAGTTCGACTACGACATCAA
CCGCCTGCTGTTCGACGCCGTGGGCGGCCCGAACGGAACCTGGACCAACATCGCGGGCGACGCGCCCGGC
GGCTACCACGTGGACGAGCGCTTGGAGGACTGGTTCCAGAACAACTCGAAGACCAATCCCAAGGTGAAAT
GGCAGCATTGGGACGACTTCGTGGAGGACTTTCAGGAGAACGGCTGGATCAACGCCAAGGAGATCGAGCC
CGACCGCTGGGGCACGTACCGCCGCTTCGAGACCGGCTGGATGCGCATCGGCAAGGACGCGTGCACCGGC
TCCACGTTCAGCGCGGCGTTCGACGACGCCGGCAATCCGGTGAACAACTTCGGCTGCCCCACGCCGACGG
GCCTCGTGGAATTTTGGCCGCTCGTGTTCGAGACGTACTGCGTGGACAAGGCGAACGAGTTCAACCCCGG
CAAGTTCGACCTGGTGCACGAGATGATGCCGCACTACGACGAGCCGAAATCGGGCCCCAAGGGCGACGTG
GACATGAACGAGTATCCCATTATCCTCACCACCGGCCGCCGCATACCCGTGTACTTCCATTCCGAGCACC
GGCAGCTGCCGTGGTGTCGCGAGCTGTGGCCGGCACCGCGTTTGGAGGTGAACCCCGAAGACGCTGCCGA
GCTGGGGCTCGAGCAGGGCGATTGGGCCTGGATCGAGACGGAGTGGGGCAAGGTGCGCCAGTGCGTCGAT
TTGTACTACGGCATCGCGAAGGGGTGGGCGAACGCCGAGCACGCCTGGTGGTTCCCCGAGCTGCCCGCGC
CGACGCACGGGTTCGAGCTGTCGAACATCGAGTGCATCTGGAACCCCTACGGCCAGGATCCGTTCATCGG
GTCGTCCCACATGCGCGGCGTGCCCGTGAAGATATACAAGGCCACGCCCGAGAACTGCCCCGACGGCAAG
GTCATCCCCTGCGCGCCCGAGGACGGCACCGAGATCATCTACGATGCCTCCGACCCGCGCCTGAAGGAAT
GGCTGCCGAACTACACCATCCGAGAGGAGGCGTAAAGCCATGACCCAGTACGCGATCGTCACCGATTTGA
ACCGGTGCGTCGGCTGCCTGGCCTGCATGGTTGCCTGCAAGGCGGTCAACAACGTGCCGGTGGGCAACTA
TTGGAACAAGGTGCTGCGCATCGGCCCCTCGCTGAAAGAGGGGGCCACGTCGTCGCACGACGTGGAGATG
TACTACCTGCCCGTGCAGTGCCAGCACTGCGCCGACCCCGAGTGCGTGAAGGTGTGCCCGACGGGCGCCT
CGCACAAACTGGAGGACGGCACGGTGCAGATCGACAAGGCGAAGTGCATCGGCTGCCAGTTCTGCGCGAT
GTCGTGCCCCTACAACGTGCGGTACCTGAACGAGGAAGAGGGCGTCGTGGAGAAGTGCACGCTGTGCGCG
CAGATCGTGGGGCAGGGCGGGTTGCCGCAATGCGTCATCCAGTGCGGAGGGCGCGCCCGGTTCTTCGGCG
ATCTGGACCAGGGGATCGAGTCGTTCGAAGCCCCCGCCGTCGGCTACGACACCGATCGCACCTACGACGG
CCTGTATGCAGGCAACCGCGTGACGCTGGGCGAGTTGGCGCAGGACTTCGATGCGAGCACCGATCTGCAT
CATCTGCCGAACGTCGGCAACGATCCGAACTTCGCGTTCATCCTGCGCAACCGCGACTGGAAGGGTGATG
AATAATGGAACTCCAGTGGCCTTTGATTTTGTTCACCACGCTGGTTGCGTGGAGCGCGGGGCTGTTCGGG
ACGCAGGCGCTGATGGCGGTGTTCGGCGTCGGGAAGAAGGCGCAGGTGCCGGCGTGGGTTGCGTCGGCCG
TCTTGCTGGCGGCCGGCGGGATCGCGGTGTTCTTCCACCTTGAGCACTGGGAGCGGATCTTCAACGGGTT
CGGGCATTTGACGAGCGGGATCACGCAGGAGCTGATCGCGATCGTGGTGCTTGCCGTGGCCGCCGTGGCC
TACCTCGTGCTCATGCGCAAGTCCGACGACGGCGCGAGCGTGCCGAAGTGGCTGGCGTGGCTGTCCGTCG
CCTTGTCGGTCGTGCTGGTCGCCGTCATGGCGCACAGCTACACGATGGCCGCCCGCCCCGCCTGGGACTC
GGCCCTCTGGATCCTCTACGTCCTCGGCAACGCCTGCGTGTTGGGCCCCGCGACGTTCGCCCTCCTCTCC
ACCTTGGCTGCAGGGGGACCCCGGGACCAACCCGCCGATCGCGCAGCCGACGCCGGGGCCCCCGCAGGTA
GGACGGCCCTCGCCGGCGCCGCCATCAACGCCCTCGCAACCCTCGCCTTCGCCGCCTTCCTCCAGCTCTC
CGCCGGCTCCTTCGCCGACGTCGGCCTCTACTTCGACCCGACGCACCCCACCAAGGCCATGGCCGACGCA
GCCGCGACGGTCGCCTCCCAGGCCCCGCTGCTGTGGCTGGGAGCCGTGGCCGTGGGCGCGATCGTGCCCC
TGGCCGCCGCCTTCATGGGCAGGCGCACGGGGAACTGGAGGCTCTGGGCCCCGGTCGCGATAGCCGCCGC
CCTCGTCGGCGCCGTCTGCATGCGCGCCGTCTTCTACAACCTGGGGCTCAGCGTGTTCATGTTCTACTAG
ACTAGTCGACTCACACTGGCTCACCTTCGGGTGGGCCTTTCTGCGTTTATATACTAGAGAGAGAATATAA
AAAGCCAGATTATTAATCCGGCTTTTTTATTATTTAATTCCTGTTACCGCTGGTTGCCACGACGCCCTCG
AAGTCTCCTTCGAGGGCGTTCTGTCGTTTGCAAGAAGGGTCTGGAGAGGCAAATCGCGCTCGAAGGGGCT
TCGAGGCCGGGGTAGGTCGGGAGGGTGGAATCCGGATGTTTCACGTGAAACATCCGTTCTTTTACGGCCG
GTGTTTCGCGTGAAACATTTTGCGGAAAGGACTCCTTCCCTTCCCGTGCGCCACCCCAACGCCCCGCTCC
TAGCGCTCGTACACCTGGTCGCAGTTGAGCAGATCCTTCATGGAGTGCCAGATCTGGTGCGGGTTGCCCG
GCGGGTTCTTGAGCGGCTTCATCGGATAGCGCTCCTGCGCGCCCGACAGCAGATCGACGGCGAACACTTC
GTCGGACAGCTCGAGCGCGCCTTCCGGGCAGATGTCGGTGCAGCAGCGGCACTTCACGCAATCGACCGGA
CGATGCGTCACGCCGATCGAGCCGTCCTCACCCGCGTACTTCGCGATGGCCCCGGTGGGGCAGAACGTGG
CGCACATCTGGCACGACGAGCACTTCTCGGGATCGATGATCACATGGCCCCACAAGCGCGTGTCCATGAG
CACATCCTGCGGCTGCCCCAACGAATCGAGCGCGGCCAGCAAACGTTCGCGGCGGTCGGGAATGAAGTGA
GGCAGCGTGCCGTCCTTGCCCACCTTCACGAACCTCGGCTCCCGCCGCTCCTCCACACCCAATGCGTCCT
TGACGGCGTAGTCAGCCGTCACCGCCGCAACGTTCTTAGCCTCGTCCTTCATGCTGGAGAAGAAGCTCCG
ACGGCTCGCGTCGTAGCCCTCGTCGCCCGCCCGGCGCACGGATGAGGGAAGCTTTTCCGCCAGGTCGATG
CGCATATCGTTGTTCCAGGTTGCAAGCAGCGCGCTTGCCGTGTCGCACACAACCCGCGCCATCTCGAAAC
CCGAGACATGCTCGCATTGCGCGCAGCGCGCCTGCACGAGGCTCACGCGGCGCACGCCCAACGCCGCCAG
CGTGACCAGCAGGCTCTCCTCCACGCGCCCCAGGCACGTGACGCCCACCACCTTCTCGGGGTCGTACAAC
CCGTCGGCCGCGGCAAGCAGCTGATCGCAGGCGATAACCACCTGTCCGTCGGCCACGTCAGCCGCCGCGC
GGCATGCTTGCAGAAGCTCGGCATCGTTCGGACGATGCGCTTCAAGCGCGCAGGTGGGACACACGGTGGC
GCAGGTTCCGCACCCGATGCACCGCTCGGGTTCGATGACCAGCTCGTTGTCGTCATAGGAGATGCAACCG
CTCGTGCACACGTCGGCGCACTTCATGCACGTTGCGTTGCGATTGCGCACAATAGCGCAACGACCCTGAT
GAACCGTAATGTCGGCGCTCTGAAGTTGTTCGAGCAGACCGAGGAAATTCGTCACGTGAGCCATGACTTC
ACCCTTTCTCGTCTACCCCCTTGCACCGCACAGTATAACCACTTTCGCCGTCTCACGCGAGAAAAAACGC
GCTTGACACCTTCGACAGGCCTCCCTATCATGTGGCCTTGGGGAGTCCGCCGGCACGCTGATCGCGTGCG
AAGCGGACATTGTTTGCAAAAGTGGGAACCTCAGGGGTGAGGTTTCGCGGTGCTGTGCGCCGTAAGTGCA
AACAATGTCTGACGAGGGGCGGAACATGACTCACGATTCCACGAACCAGCATCTTTCTCTTGAGCCCGAC
TACGACGGGTTCGATCCACTTGAAGATTTCGAAGACGATGCGACCGAGGTCGAAGGCCGTGCCGACGAGT
TCGTCGCCACGGTGAGCGCCGCCGAAGACGCGCTCGCTCACGACGCGATGGCACCCGCCACGCCCGCCAT
CTGCGAAAAGCCCGCTGAAGAGCGCATCGCCGACTTGTTGGAGGCCATGGCGCCGCGCCGCACGGTGCTG
CTGGGCATCCTGGCCGCCTGCGCCGAGCCGCAGCCGGCATCCGCCGTGAACGCTCGCGTCGACGAGCTGC
AGGAGAACAACTTCTCGGTGTACAGCGCGGCCAACCTGTGCTCCTTGCTGGAGAAGGCGGGCGCCATCGA
GCGCGTCACGGCCGAGGGCGAACCCGCGGAGGACATCGAAATCGAGCCACAGACCGTCGTCGTCGACGGC
GTCGAATACCTGGAAGCCCGCGAACCCGTCGAGATCTACTGGCACATCACCGAGCCGGGCCGCGCGGCGC
TTGAGGCCGACAAACCGCTCGAGCGCCTGCGCGCCCTCCTGGACGAAGATGCCGCCTACGCGCCCATCTA
CCAGCGCATCCTCCGCTTGTGCACAGCAGACGGCGGCGCCACGACACCCGCCATCAACAACGCGGTCGAC
CACAACCCGCTGGTGCAGAAGCCGCGCTTCTACGCGCCCCACTTCGTCGACCGCCTGGAGAAATGCGACG
CGCTGGCCTGGAAGAAGGCGTGGTGCATCACCGACATCGGACGCGCCGGCCTCGATATGCTGGCAGACGT
CGTAGACGAGAACGCGCCCGCCACCCAGCCCGAAACCCCCGCAACCCCTGATCCCGCCGCATCCAAGGAG
GACTAACCATGACCGAAGCAACCGCGCCCGCAACCGAGACCCTCGCCGACGAAGCGACCATGCAGGAGCT
CGTCAAACTGAACGAGCAGCGCGCCGCCACGTACGGCCTGCTGTCGCGCCTGTACCGCGTGGAGGTGGAC
CAGCCCCTTCTCGACGAGCTGCGCAGCATGCGCTTCCCCGCCAAGACGGGCAACGAGAACGTGGACGAGG
GCTACCGCCTGCTGGCCACGTACCTGAGCAACACCTGGGACAACAGCGTCACCGACCTCGCCATCGACTA
CGTGCGCGTGTTCATCGGACACGGCATCGACGCGTTCTCGGCCGCCTACCCGTTCGAATCGGTGTACACC
TCCGAGAAGCGCCTGCTCATGCAGGAAGCACGCGACGAGGTGCTGGCCATCTACCGCAGCGCAGGCCTCG
ACAAGCAGGACACATGGAAAGAGGGCGAGGATCATATCGCGCTCGAGCTGGAATTCGAGCAGATCATGGC
CACGCGCACGGTCGAAGCGCTGCGCAAAGGCGACGAAGACGAGGCCGTCGCGCTGCTGACCACGCAGAAG
AACTTTCTCGAAGACCATCTGGCGGCATGGGCTCCCATGATGACCTCCGACATGAAGCGATTCGCGCAAA
CCGACTTCTACCGGGGCTTGGCGTACTTGACGGACGGGTTCCTCCAAACCGACCAAACGTTCCTCGACGA
CGTGCTGGCCGAAGACTAACTGCACAGGATCGAAAGAAGGAGCGATGGACAACAAGCAGGAGAAAACCTA
CGCCGGCATGACGCGACGCACGCTGTGCCTGGGCGCAGGCGGCGCTGCGGTCATGCTAGGTCTAGGCGGA
TTGAAGTACGCGGGATCGCAACCGCTCGTGCGCCCGCCGGGAGGCCAGGACGAGGAACGGCTCATCTCGG
CCTGCATCCGCTGCGAGAAGTGCTACGAGATCTGCCCGCGCGACGTCATCGCGCCCGCCCACCTCGAGGA
CGGTGTGCTGAACATGCGCACCCCCACGTTCGACTTCTCGGCCAACTGGTGCGACTGGTGCGCCGAAGAG
CACGACGGCACCCCGTTGTGCGTGAGCGCCTGCCCCACCGAAGCGCTCAAGCTGCCCGACGACGCCACGG
CCGAGAACACCATCATCGGCAAAGCCGTTATCAACACGGACTGGTGCTTGGCGTACAAGCTGATCGGATG
CCGGTTTTGCTACGACGCCTGTCCCTACGAGGCCATGGAGCTCGACGAGAACAACCGCCCCGTCGTGATC
GAGGACAAGTGCAACGGCTGCGGCGCGTGCGAGAGCGTGTGCGTCTCGCTGCAGAACGGCTCCATCTCCG
AAGGAGCCACCGCGCGCGCCATCGTCGTCCACCCGCTTGACGAAGTTGAAGGATAAGGTGCCCTCATGAA
GAAGAACTCCAAGAAGCTGCGCACCCTCGTCGCACTGGCCATCGTGGCCGTCGTCGCCGTCGGCTTCGTC
ACGAACGTCGGGATCGGCACCATGTCGGCACCGGGCATCTGGGACATCTCCATCCTATGCCCGCTGGGCG
CCTTGGGAACGATGCTCGCCTCCAAGATGATGGTGCCGCGCGCCGTAATCTCGCTGATCGTGATGGTGCT
GCTCATCGTTCTGTTCGCCCGCGCGTTCTGCGGATGGATTTGCCCCGTGCCGCTCGTGCAGAAGTTGCGC
GGCTTGTTCGCGAAGAAGCAACCCGTCGAACGCGGCGACGATGCCGATCCTGCCGCGGCGCCGCTCACGA
AAGTCGAGATCGACGCGCTGGGCGTTTCATGCTCGAAGGGGTCGAAGAATGGCAGCGGATGCGCGTCCTG
CGCCTCCAAGCGCGGAGCCGCGCTCGATGCTCGCCACTTCGTGCTGGGCGGCGCGCTGGCGTCCACCTTC
ATCTTTGGATTCCCGGTGTTCTGCCTCGTCTGCCCCATCGGACTCACGTTCGCCACCATCCTGCTGGTCA
TCAACCTGTTCTCACACGGCGATGTCACCTGGTCGCTCATCGTGGTGCCCGCGCTGCTTATCGCCGAGGT
GCTGCTGTTCAAGAAGTGGTGCCATAAGCTGTGCCCGCTTTCGGCGTTCATGAGCCTGATCGCGAAGGCG
AACAAGACCTTCGTGCCCACGATCGACGATGCGAAGTGCCTGGAAACGGCGAAGGGCGGCGCGTGCGGGG
CCTGCGGCCGCGTCTGCGAGGAGGGCATCGACCCGCGCCACCCGCAGCTTTCGCAGGCGGCATGGAGCGA
GTGCACCAAGTGCCGCGCCTGCGTGGACGCATGCCCTGCGAACGCGATCACCATGCCGCTGCTGCCGCGG
CGAACGCCGTCTACCGCAGAACCTGTCGCCGTGCCAACGAACGCCGAGAAGATCGACGCGGAGAATGCGC
GCCCCGTTCCGTAAAGCCCCTCCTGCGCGACCCGGCTCGCAGCTGCAGCGGTCTGGTCGCGCATCCGGAA
TCGGGCCGAGCCCGACCCCGGGCAAAAGGCGGCTTGGCAAGGGCTTTGGGGGACGAGCCGCCTTTTGCCC
GGGAGCGACATCCCCGCTCCCCCTCCCTGCGAAAAGAGGGATGCCGCTTCCGGCCTTCATCTGACAACCA
CGACGTGGGAGGACGAAAACCCATGGCATACGAAACGACAAGCGAATCGACCGAGGCCCTGCTCGTCACC
GGAGGCGTCGGCACCGGCAAAACGCAACGTCTCGTCGAGCGCGCTGCCGCGCTGCTGGCCGAAAACGCCG
CCGCGGGCAACGTGCTCGTGCTGTGCGCGACGCCCCAGGCCGCACGCCTGTTCTCGGAGCGGTTGACAGC
CCGCGTCGGTGCCAAGCGCGCTGCCGGCGCAACCGTCGCCACCGCACGCGCCTTAGCGCTCGACGTGCTG
GCCGACGACGGCGCGCGCCGCTGGTCGGGGCGCGAGCCGCGACTACTGACCGCCTTCGAAGAGACGTTCC
TCATGGAGGACATGAAGGTGAGCGGGCTGCGGCCGAAGCGGCTGCGCGAGATGCTCAAGTTCTTCTACCG
CTCGTGGACCGAGCTGGCGGACGACGATCCCGATTGGCTGCTACCGGGCGAGGAGGCCGATGTCCATACG
CTGTTGAAAGAGAACCTGGTCTTCATGCGCGCCGTCATAGAACCCGAAGCGGCGAACCTTGCTGCACGCT
ACCTCCGAGAACACGACGAAGCGCGGGCGGCGCATTCCTACGCGCACGTGCTGATGGACGACTACGCCTG
CGCAAGCCGTGCCTCGCAGACGCTGGCGAATCTCGTCGCAACCTGCTCGATCACCGTGGCGGGCGACGCG
GAAACCTGCATCGAGACATACGATTCGTACCCCTATGCCGCCGGAATCGACGAATTCCTCGCAACGCATC
CCGATGCTGCTTGCGAGCACCTGGATGCCGACGCGCCCGATGCCGTCGAACGGGTCGCTCTGGCAAGCGA
CACGCCCGAAGCCGAGTTCGAACAGGTGGCGCGCACGGTGGCCGAAGCCGTCGCCGCAGGAACGCCCGCA
CGGCAGATCGTCGTGGCCGTACCGAACAGCGTGTGGTCGCGCAACATCGCAACCGCTTTGCACGCACGAG
GCGTGCCAACCGAAGCGCTCGCCATCTCGCAGCCCCTGCGCGGCGACGTGCGGGACAACGCCCGCTGCAC
GCCTGCGCGCATCGCCACGGCCCTCAACCTCGTGGCGAACCCAGACGACACCGCGGCTTGGCGGTGCTGG
TGTGGATTCGGCGACTACCTGGTGAACAGCGCGGCTTTCGCCAGCCTGCGGACTTGCGCGAAGGAGCGCA
GTATCGGCCTCGTGGACGCTTTGGAGATGCTAAGCGAAAACGACTGCGAGCACGTAGTGGGCGCGCAACG
CGTGGCGACCGCCTACAAGGACGGTCGCGCGCTCATCGAGCAGGTACGAGGATTGCGGGGCACGGCACTG
CTGGACGAGCTGACGCGCATCGTCACCGACGGAGCGGAATCCCAAGCGCCCGCCGTTCTGCGCGAGCTCT
GCCTCGAGCACGGCAACGCAGCCGATGAAAACCCGGAAAGCCTTTACGATGCCGATGCTGCGGCGATGGC
GCGGCGCATGGCCGAGCGCCTGCTCGCGCCCACGCTGGAGGTTGCCGACGCGGTAGCCGTCGTCCCCTAC
GACTTCGCCTGCGGCTTCTCGCCCGACCTGCTGATCGTCGCCGGCTTCGTGAACGGTTTCATCCCCTCCC
GCGACTATTTCGACGCCACGGTGACCCCGCCCGAGCGCCAGGAGAAGATGCGCGCCGTCGACGAACGACG
CGTGCGCGCGCTCACAGGAAAGGCCGGCCGCGCGGTGGCGCTGTCGTACTTCACGTCCACCGACCTCGAA
AGCGCCGGCAAGCTGAAGCTCAAGATCAGTCGCATCCGCCTCAAGAACGGTATCCGCACCTGCACTATAG
AGCCCAGCCTATTCCTGGAGCAAATCGCAGCGCAGGAGTAGTAAAAAAAGGATCAATTTTGAACTCTCTC
CCAAAGTTGATCCCTTAACGATCCCTGCAGGAGAAGGCCATCCTGACGGATGGCCTTTTTGAAGCTTTCT
AGAATCGGGGGCCCCCGGGGGGATTCTAGAACAATGGAAGTCCTCGTCTCGCCCTCGAATTAGCCCGCTT
AATGAGCGGGCTTTTTTTGAATTAATTCTCGCGAGCTGGCACGACAGGTTTCCCGACTGGAAAGCGGGCA
GTGAGCGCAACGCAATTAATGTAAGTTAGCGCGAATTGCAAGCTGGCCGACGCGCTGGGCTACGTCTTGC
TGGCGTTCGGGAGCAGAAGAGCATACATCTGGAAGCAAAGCCAGGAAAGCGGCCTATGGAGCTGTGCGGC
AGCGCTCAGTAGGCAATTTTTCAAAATATTGTTAAGCCTTTTCTGAGCATGGTATTTTTCATGGTATTAC
CAATTAGCAGGAAAATAAGCCATTGAATATAAAAGATAAAAATGTCTTGTTTACAATAGAGTGGGGGGGG
TCAGCCTGCCGCCTTGGGCCGGGTGATGTCGTACTTGCCCGCCGCGAACTCGGTTACCGTCCAGCCCAGC
GCGACCAGCTCCGGCAACGCCTCGCGCACCCGCTGGCGGCGCTTGCGCATGGTCGAACCACTGGCCTCTG
ACGGCCAGACATAGCCGCACAAGGTATCTATGGAAGCCTTGCCGGTTTTGCCGGGGTCGATCCAGCCACA
CAGCCGCTGGTGCAGCAGGCGGGCGGTTTCGCTGTCCAGCGCCCGCACCTCGTCCATGCTGATGCGCACA
TGCTGGCCGCCACCCATGACGGCCTGCGCGATCAAGGGGTTCAGGGCCACGTACAGGCGCCCGTCCGCCT
CGTCGCTGGCGTACTCCGACAGCAGCCGAAACCCCTGCCGCTTGCGGCCATTCTGGGCGATGATGGATAC
CTTCCAAAGGCGCTCGATGCAGTCCTGTATGTGCTTGAGCGCCCCACCACTATCGACCTCTGCCCCGATT
TCCTTTGCCAGCGCCCGATAGCTACCTTTGACCACCATGGCATCAGCGGTGACGGCCTCCCACTTGGGTT
CCAGGAACAGCCGGAGCTGCCGTCCGCCTTCGGTCTTGGGTTCCGGGCCAAGCACTAGGCCATTAGGCCC
AGCCATGGCCACCAGCCCTTGCAGGATGCGCAGATCATCAGCGCCCAGCGGCTCCGGGCCGCTGAACTCG
ATCCGCTTGCCGTCGCCGTAGTCATACGTCACGTCCAGCTTGCTGCGCTTGCGCTCGCCCCGCTTGAGGG
CACGGAACAGGCCGGGGGCCAGACAGTGCGCCGGGTCGTGTCGGACGTGGCTGAGGCTGTGCTTGTTCTT
AGGCTTCACCACGGGGCACCCCCTTGCTCTTGCGCTGCCTCTCCAGCACGGCGGGCTTGAGCACCCCGCC
GTCATGCCGCCTGAACCACCGATCAGCGAACGGTGCGCCATAGTTGGCCTTGCTCACACCGAAGCGGACG
AAGAACCGGCGCTGGTCGTCGTCCACACCCCATTCCTCGGCCTCGGCGCTGGTCATGCTCGACAGGTAGG
ACTGCCAGCGGATGTTATCGACCAGTACCGAGCTGCCCCGGCTGGCCTGCTGCTGGTCGCCTGCGCCCAT
CATGGCCGCGCCCTTGCTGGCATGGTGCAGGAACACGATAGAGCACCCGGTATCGGCGGCGATGGCCTCC
ATGCGACCGATGACCTGGGCCATGGGGCCGCTGGCGTTTTCTTCCTCGATGTGGAACCGGCGCAGCGTGT
CCAGCACCATCAGGCGGCGGCCCTCGGCGGCGCGCTTGAGGCCGTCGAACCACTCCGGGGCCATGATGTT
GGGCAGGCTGCCGATCAGCGGCTGGATCAGCAGGCCGTCAGCCACGGCTTGCCGTTCCTCGGCGCTGAGG
TGCGCCCCAAGGGCGTGCAGGCGGTGATGAATGGCGGTGGGCGGGTCTTCGGCGGGCAGGTAGATCACCG
GGCCGGTGGGCAGTTCGCCCACCTCCAGCAGATCCGGCCCGCCTGCAATCTGTGCGGCCAGTTGCAGGGC
CAGCATGGATTTACCGGCACCACCGGGCGACACCAGCGCCCCGACCGTACCGGCCACCATGTTGGGCAAA
ACGTAGTCCAGCGGTGGCGGCGCTGCTGCGAACGCCTCCAGAATATTGATAGGCTTATGGGTAGCCATTG
ATTGCCTCCTTTGCAGGCAGTTGGTGGTTAGGCGCTGGCGGGGTCACTACCCCCGCCCTGCGCCGCTCTG
AGTTCTTCCAGGCACTCGCGCAGCGCCTCGTATTCGTCGTCGGTCAGCCAGAACTTGCGCTGACGCATCC
CTTTGGCCTTCATGCGCTCGGCATATCGCGCTTGGCGTACAGCGTCAGGGCTGGCCAGCAGGTCGCCGGT
CTGCTTGTCCTTTTGGTCTTTCATATCAGTCACCGAGAAACTTGCCGGGGCCGAAAGGCTTGTCTTCGCG
GAACAAGGACAAGGTGCAGCCGTCAAGGTTAAGGCTGGCCATATCAGCGACTGAAAAGCGGCCAGCCTCG
GCCTTGTTTGACGTATAACCAAAGCCACCGGGCAACCAATAGCCCTTGTCACTTTTGATCAGGTAGACCG
ACCCTGAAGCGCTTTTTTCGTATTCCATAAAACCCCCTTCTGTGCGTGAGTACTCATAGTATAACAGGCG
TGAGTACCAACGCAAGCACTACATGCTGAAATCTGGCCCGCCCCTGTCCATGCCTCGCTGGCGGGGTGCC
GGTGCCCGTGCCAGCTCGGCCCGCGCAAGCTGGACGCTGGGCAGACCCATGACCTTGCTGACGGTGCGCT
CGATGTAATCCGCTTCGTGGCCGGGCTTGCGCTCTGCCAGCGCTGGGCTGGCCTCGGCCATGGCCTTGCC
GATTTCCTCGGCACTGCGGCCCCGGCTGGCCAGCTTCTGCGCGGCGATAAAGTCGCACTTGCTGAGGTCA
TCACCGAAGCGCTTGACCAGCCCGGCCATCTCGCTGCGGTACTCGTCCAGCGCCGTGCGCCGGTGGCGGC
TAAGCTGCCGCTCGGACAGTTCGAGGCTGGCCAGCCTGCGGGCCTTCTCCTGCTGCCGCTGGGCCTGCTC
GATCTGCTGGCCAGCCTGCTGCACCAGCGCCGGGCCAGCGGTGGCGGTCTTGCCCTTGGATTCACGCAGC
AGCACCCACGGCTGATAACCGGCGCGGGTGGTGTGCTTGTCCTTGCGGTTGGTGAAGCCCGCCAAGCGGC
CATAGTGGCGGCTGTCGGCGCTGGCCGGGTCGGCGTCGTACTCGCTGGCCAGCGTCCGGGCAATCTGCCC
CCGAAGTTCACCGCCTGCGGCGTCGGCCACCTTGACCCATGCCTGATAGTTCTTCGGGCTGGTTTCCACT
ACCAGGGCAGGCTCCCGGCCCTCGGCTTTCATGTCATCCAGGTCAAACTCGCTGAGGTCGTCCACCAGCA
CCAGACCATGCCGCTCCTGCTCGGCGGGCCTGATATACACGTCATTGCCCTGGGCATTCATCCGCTTGAG
CCATGGCGTGTTCTGGAGCACTTCGGCGGCTGACCATTCCCGGTTCATCATCTGGCCGGTGGTGGCGTCC
CTGACGCCGATATCGAAGCGCTCACAGCCCATGGCCTTGAGCTGTCGGCCTATGGCCTGCAAAGTCCTGT
CGTTCTTCATCGGGCCACCAAGCGCAGCCAGATCGAGCCGTCCTCGGTTGTCAGTGGCGTCAGGTCGAGC
AAGAGCAACGATGCGATCAGCAGCACCACCGTAGGCATCATGGAAGCCAGCATCACGGTTAGCCATAGCT
TCCAGTGCCACCCCCGCGACGCGCTCCGGGCGCTCTGCGCGGCGCTGCTCACCTCGGCGGCTACCTCCCG
CAACTCTTTGGCCAGCTCCACCCATGCCGCCCCTGTCTGGCGCTGGGCTTTCAGCCACTCCGCCGCCTGC
GCCTCGCTGGCCTGCTGGGTCTGGCTCATGACCTGCCGGGCTTCGTCGGCCAGTGTCGCCATGCTCTGGG
CCAGCGGTTCGATCTGCTCCGCTAACTCGTTGATGCCTCTGGATTTCTTCACTCTGTCGATTGCGTTCAT
GGTCTATTGCCTCCCGGTATTCCTGTAAGTCGATGATCTGGGCGTTGGCGGTGTCGATGTTCAGGGCCAC
GTCTGCCCGGTCGGTGCGGATGCCCCGGCCTTCCATCTCCACCACGTTCGGCCCCAGGTGAACACCGGGC
AGGCGCTCGATGCCCTGCGCCTCAAGTGTTCTGTGGTCAATGCGGGCGTCGTGGCCTGCCCGCTCTAATG
CCCGGTTGGCATGGTCGGCCCATGCCTCGCGGGTCTGCTCAAGCCATGCCTTGGGCTTGAGCGCTTCGGT
CTTCTGTGCCCCGCCCTTCTCCGGGGTCTTGCCGTTGTACCGCTTGAACCACTGAGCGGCGGGCCGCTCG
ATGCCGTCATTGATCCGCTCGGAGATCATCAGGTGGCAGTGCGGGTTCTCGCCGCCACCGGCATGGATGG
CCAGCGTATACGGCAGGCGCTCGGCACCGGTCAGGTGCTGGGCGAACTCGGACGCCAGCGCCTTCTGCTG
GTCGAGGGTCAGCTCGACCGGCAGGGCAAATTCGACCTCCTTGAACAGCCGCCCATTGGCGCGTTCATAC
AGGTCGGCAGCATCCCAGTAGTCGGCGGGCCGCTCGACGAACTCCGGCATGTGCCCGGATTCGGCGTGCA
AGACTTCATCCATGTCGCGGGCATACTTGCCTTCGCGCTGGATGAAGTCGGCCTTGGCCCTGGCCGATTG
GCCGCCCGACCTGCTGCCGGTTTTCGCCGTAAGGTGATAAATCGCCATGCTGCCTCGCTGTTGCTTTTGC
TTTTCGGCTCCATGCAATGGCCCTCGGAGAGCGCACCGCCCGAAGGGTGGCCGTTAGGCCAGTTTCTCGA
AGAGAAACCGGTAAGTGCGCCCTCCCCTACAAAGTAGGGTCGGGATTGCCGCCGCTGTGCCTCCATGATA
GCCTACGAGACAGCACATTAACAATGGGGTGTCAAGATGGTTAAGGGGAGCAACAAGGCGGCGGATCGGC
TGGCCAAGCTCGAAGAACAACGAGCGCGAATCAATGCCGAAATTCAGCGGGTGCGGGCAAGGGAACAGCA
GCAAGAGCGCAAGAACGAAACAAGGCGCAAGGTGCTGGTGGGGGCCATGATTTTGGCCAAGGTGAACAGC
AGCGAGTGGCCGGAGGATCGGCTCATGGCGGCAATGGATGCGTACCTTGAACGCGACCACGACCGCGCCT
TGTTCGGTCTGCCGCCACGCCAGAAGGATGAGCCGGGCTGAATGATCGACCGAGACAGGCCCTGCGGGGC
TGCACACGCGCCCCCACCCTTCGGGTAGGGGGAAAGGCCGCTAAAGCGGCTAAAAGCGCTCCAGCGTATT
TCTGCGGGGTTTGGTGTGGGGTTTAGCGGGCTTTGCCCGCCTTTCCCCCTGCCGCGCAGCGGTGGGGCGG
TGTGTAGCCTAGCGCAGCGAATAGACCAGCTATCCGGCCTCTGGCCGGGCATATTGGGCAAGGGCAGCAG
CGCCCCACAAGGGCGCTGATAACCGCGCCTAGTGGATTATTCTTAGATAATCATGGATGGATTTTTCCAA
CACCCCGCCAGCCCCCGCCCCTGCTGGGTTTGCAGGTTTGGGGGCGTGACAGTTATTGCAGGGGTTCGTG
ACAGTTATTGCAGGGGGGCGTGACAGTTATTGCAGGGGTTCGTGACAGTTAGTACGGGAGTGACGGGCAC
TGGCTGGCAATGTCTAGCAACGGCAGGCATTTCGGCTGAGGGTAAAAGAACTTTCCGCTAAGCGATAGAC
TGTATGTAAACACAGTATTGCAAGGACGCGGAACATGCCTCATGTGGCGGCCCTCGCGAGAATTAATTCA
GATAAAAAAAATCCTTAGCTTTCGCTAAGGATGATTTCTAGCGATGACCCTGCTGATTGGTTCGCTGACC
GTAGACTGGTTGGCTTGGTTTCATCAGCCATCCGCTTGCCCTCATCTGTTACGCCGGCGGTAGCCGGCCA
GCCTCGCAGAGCAGGATTCCCGTTGAGCACCGCCAGGTGCGAATAAGGGACAGTGAAGAAGGAACACCCG
CTCGCGGGTGGGCCTACTTCACCTATCCTGCCCGGCTGACGCCGTTGGATACACCAAGGAAAGTCTACAC
GAACCCTTTGGCAAAATCCTGTATATCGTGCGACATCGCGCGCGCGCGCGCGGATGCTAGCGGCGCGCCA
AAAAAAAGCCCGCTCATTA
Features (pLannotate 1.2.2; 18 found; start..end, strand, type, name):
     19..813     -  CDS            KanR: aminoglycoside phosphotransferase; aphA-3; confers resistance to kanamycin
    820..876     -  CDS            GmR (fragment): gentamycin acetyltransferase; aacC1; confers resistance to gentamycin
   1052..1075    -  promoter       Pc promoter (fragment): intI1 (promoter lies within the coding sequence); class 1 integron promoter
   1055..1198    -  CDS            YPR2_ECOLX (fragment): Protein predicted: Swiss-Prot protein existence level 4. From Escherichia coli.
   1475..1494    +  misc_feature   BioBrick prefix: BioBrick prefix for parts that start with "ATG"
   7928..7955    +  terminator     T7Te terminator: phage T7 early transcription terminator
  15082..15109   +  terminator     rrnB T2 terminator: transcription terminator T2 from the E. coli rrnB gene
  15224..15264   +  CDS            lacI (fragment): lac repressor; lacI; The lac repressor binds to the lac operator to inhibit transcription in E. coli. This inhibition can be relieved by adding lactose or isopropyl-β-D-thiogalactopyranoside (IPTG).
  15541..16392   -  CDS            RSF1010 RepC (fragment): replication protein C of the broad-host-range plasmid RSF1010 (Scholz et al., 1989); repC
  16379..17218   -  CDS            RSF1010 RepA: replication protein A of the broad-host-range plasmid RSF1010 (Scholz et al., 1989); repA
  17210..17284   -  ncRNA          Plasmid R1162: Accession: RF00043 - R1162-like plasmid antisense RNA
  17732..19858   -  CDS            mobA: MOBA2_ECOLX - Also known as repB. Experimental evidence at protein level: Swiss-Prot protein existence level 1. Part of the relaxosome complex that is responsible for plasmid transfer during conjugation. Locally unwinds DNA and catalyzes the cleavage of one of the DNA strands at oriT. The cleaved strand is then transferred through the dedicated type IV secretion apparatus. MobA remains covalently linked at the 5' end of the strand, and once in the recipient cell, it probably catalyzes the rejoining of the two ends of the strand, re-forming the circular plasmid DNA. The primase activity of MobA
  19939..20026   -  oriT           RSF1010 oriT: origin of transfer of the broad-host-range plasmid RSF1010 (Scholz et al., 1989)
  20057..20338   +  CDS            mobC: MOBC_ECOLX - Protein predicted: Swiss-Prot protein existence level 4. This protein is essential to promote the specific transfer of the plasmid in the presence of conjugative plasmids. From Escherichia coli.
  20368..20762   +  rep_origin     RSF1010 oriV: replication origin of the broad-host-range plasmid RSF1010; requires the RSF1010 RepA/B/C proteins for replication (Scholz et al., 1989)
  20927..20968   -  terminator     bacterial terminator: putative bacterial transcription terminator
  21006..21031   -  CDS            traJ (fragment): oriT-recognizing protein; traJ
  21064..21173   -  oriT           oriT: incP origin of transfer
