[The description below was written by a language model from this plasmid's Addgene catalogue record and pLannotate feature annotations shown in this document.]
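Description:
pXD80ENSF2-Elen0501-(+)-Eddh-Accs(ElA2) is a large (about 21.3 kb), low-copy bacterial expression plasmid built on the pXD68Kan2 backbone and designed to express an Eggerthella lenta enzyme in the gut actinobacterium Gordonibacter urolithinfaciens DSM 27213. Its maintenance functions come from the broad-host-range plasmid RSF1010: the oriV origin together with the RepA and RepC replication proteins (RepC annotated as a fragment), the R1162-like antisense RNA, and mobA, whose product also supplies the RepB primase function. This replicon allows propagation in E. coli cloning strains as well as in unrelated hosts. The mobA and mobC genes, the RSF1010 oriT and an additional IncP-type oriT indicate that the plasmid can be mobilised by conjugation when transfer functions are supplied in trans. Selection is by kanamycin through the aphA-3 aminoglycoside phosphotransferase. The small remnants of a gentamicin resistance gene, a class 1 integron Pc promoter, lacI and traJ appear to be cloning leftovers.

The payload is (+)-Eddh, the (+)-dihydroxyenterodiol dehydroxylase (locus Elen_0501 in the record) from E. lenta strain A2. The "Accs" in the name suggests that accessory genes accompany it, although the record does not define this. The automated annotation leaves roughly 13 kb between the BioBrick prefix and the rrnB T2 terminator without gene calls, interrupted only by a T7Te terminator. This region presumably holds the insert, possibly as two transcriptional units. The promoter driving expression and any tags are not stated. The construct is used for heterologous expression of this dehydroxylase in a related, genetically tractable gut bacterium, supporting functional study of enantiocomplementary enzymes that metabolise dietary polyphenols.
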