Addgene plasmid #225297: pXD80ENSF2-Elen0501-(+)-Eddh-Accs(ElA2)
Purpose: Expresses Eggerthella lenta A2 (+)-Eddh in Gordonibacter urolithinfaciens DSM 27213
Depositing lab: Emily Balskus. Depositing organization: Harvard University. Publication: Enantiocomplementary Gut Bacterial Enzymes Metabolize Dietary Polyphenols. Dong X, Bae M, Le C, Aguilar Ramos MA, Balskus EP. J Am Chem Soc. 2025 Mar 5;147(9):7231-7244. doi: 10.1021/jacs.4c09892. Epub 2025 Feb 24. PubMed 39993729.
Backbone
  Vector backbone: pXD68Kan2
  Vector type: Bacterial Expression
Growth in bacteria
  Bacterial resistance: Kanamycin, 50 μg/mL
  Growth temperature: 37°C
  Growth strain: DH5alpha
  Copy number: Low Copy
Gene/Insert
  Gene/Insert name: (+)-Eddh (alt names: (+)-dihydroxyenterodiol dehydroxylase; Elen_0501)
  Species: Eggerthella lenta
Terms and licenses: Academic/Nonprofit Terms; Industry Terms: Not Available to Industry
How to cite: pXD80ENSF2-Elen0501-(+)-Eddh-Accs(ElA2) was a gift from Emily Balskus (Addgene plasmid # 225297 ; http://n2t.net/addgene:225297 ; RRID:Addgene_225297)
